>Addgene plasmid #71571 | pJK360 | depositor full sequence | sequence record 130928 | pJK360 sequence 4798 bps
ATCCGGATATAGTTCCTCCTTTCAGCAAAAAACCCCTCAAGACCCGTTTAGAGGCCCCAAGGGGTTATGC
TAGTTATTGCTCAGCGGTGGCAGCAGCCAACTCAGCTTCCTTTCGGGCTTTGTTAGCAGCCGGATCTCAG
TGGTGGTGGTGGTGGTGCTCGAGTGCGGCCGCAAGCTTGTCGACGGAGCTCGAATTCAGGCGTCATTTTG
CCTCTGGTGCGGCAAATTCCTTACGCAACGCCGCGCCCTGCTCATCCAGCTTAGGGGCGCCGGGCCGTTC
ATGTGGGTCATCATACCCACTGATTTTCACCGGGTTACCGGGCATCATCACCCCGCCAGATTTAATCAGC
ATATTCCGCGCGGCTGTTTGTGGCAGATTTGCCGCCTCTGCCACGTCCAGCAACGGCCCAACAGGCACAC
CGGCTTTGTGAATAACATCCAGCCAATGCGCCGCTGGCTGTTTGGAAAGTGCTTTTTCCAATGCAGCTTT
CAGCGCATCATTATTGGCCATTCTATCATGATTTTCGACAAAACGCGGGTCTGTCGCCAGTTCAGGCGCA
CCAATCACATCGCAAAGCGCCTTAAAAAGATGGTCATTCCCACAACAGATGACAAAAGGCTTGTCCTGCG
CCTGAAACACATCAAAAGGCGCCATATAAGGATGGCGATTGCCAATACGCGCAGGGGCTTTGCCTGTAGC
AGACCAGCACATCAGAGCATGCTGCAAAAATGCCAAGGTACCATCAAACATTGAAACATCAATGTGTGCC
CCTTTCCCTGTGCGCTCACGCGCATAAAGCGCACTGGCAATGCCGCAGAACATGAAAACCCCACCGCACA
GATCAGAAAGCGATGTGCCCCCTACCCGCGTTGGCGGACCATCGGGAAAGCCCGTGGCCATCATGATGCC
GCTCATGGCCTGCACAATAGTATCGTAGGCAGGATAATGTGCGAGCGGGCCTGTCTGACCGAACCCTGAT
GAAGATGCATAAATCAACCGTGGATTGATCTTTGCCAGTTCCTCATAATTGAAACCCAAACGGTCCATCA
CGCCGGGGCGGAAGTTTTCCGCCAGCACATCGGCCTTACGCACCATTTCCAGAAAAATCGCTCGATCGCC
CTCATCCTTGAGGTTAAGGACAATGCTTTCCTTTCCCCTGTTTACAAAAGAGAAGTAAAGCGATTGGTCT
CCAACATATGGGCCATAGGTACGCGTATCATCCCCATGCCCCGGTGGCTCGATCTTGATTGTACGAGCCC
CCAGATCTGTTAGAATTGTTGTGCCGAACGGACCATTCAGCACATGTGTCAGATCAATAACGAGGAGCCC
ATCAAAGGGCCCCTTCGGTTTTGCTGGCGTGGTTTCAGCCATGGTATATCTCCTTCTTAAAGTTAAACAA
AATTATTTCTAGAGGGAAACCGTTGTGGTCTCCCTATAGTGAGTCGTATTAATTTCGCGGGATCGAGATC
TCGGGCAGCGTTGGGTCCTGGCCACGGGTGCGCATGATCGTGCTCCTGTCGTTGAGGACCCGGCTAGGCT
GGCGGGGTTGCCTTACTGGTTAGCAGAATGAATCACCGATACGCGAGCGAACGTGAAGCGACTGCTGCTG
CAAAACGTCTGCGACCTGAGCAACAACATGAATGGTCTTCGGTTTCCGTGTTTCGTAAAGTCTGGAAACG
CGGAAGTCAGCGCCCTGCACCATTATGTTCCGGATCTGCATCGCAGGATGCTGCTGGCTACCCTGTGGAA
CACCTACATCTGTATTAACGAAGCGCTGGCATTGACCCTGAGTGATTTTTCTCTGGTCCCGCCGCATCCA
TACCGCCAGTTGTTTACCCTCACAACGTTCCAGTAACCGGGCATGTTCATCATCAGTAACCCGTATCGTG
AGCATCCTCTCTCGTTTCATCGGTATCATTACCCCCATGAACAGAAATCCCCCTTACACGGAGGCATCAG
TGACCAAACAGGAAAAAACCGCCCTTAACATGGCCCGCTTTATCAGAAGCCAGACATTAACGCTTCTGGA
GAAACTCAACGAGCTGGACGCGGATGAACAGGCAGACATCTGTGAATCGCTTCACGACCACGCTGATGAG
CTTTACCGCAGCTGCCTCGCGCGTTTCGGTGATGACGGTGAAAACCTCTGACACATGCAGCTCCCGGAGA
CGGTCACAGCTTGTCTGTAAGCGGATGCCGGGAGCAGACAAGCCCGTCAGGGCGCGTCAGCGGGTGTTGG
CGGGTGTCGGGGCGCAGCCATGACCCAGTCACGTAGCGATAGCGGAGTGTATACTGGCTTAACTATGCGG
CATCAGAGCAGATTGTACTGAGAGTGCACCATATATGCGGTGTGAAATACCGCACAGATGCGTAAGGAGA
AAATACCGCATCAGGCGCTCTTCCGCTTCCTCGCTCACTGACTCGCTGCGCTCGGTCGTTCGGCTGCGGC
GAGCGGTATCAGCTCACTCAAAGGCGGTAATACGGTTATCCACAGAATCAGGGGATAACGCAGGAAAGAA
CATGTGAGCAAAAGGCCAGCAAAAGGCCAGGAACCGTAAAAAGGCCGCGTTGCTGGCGTTTTTCCATAGG
CTCCGCCCCCCTGACGAGCATCACAAAAATCGACGCTCAAGTCAGAGGTGGCGAAACCCGACAGGACTAT
AAAGATACCAGGCGTTTCCCCCTGGAAGCTCCCTCGTGCGCTCTCCTGTTCCGACCCTGCCGCTTACCGG
ATACCTGTCCGCCTTTCTCCCTTCGGGAAGCGTGGCGCTTTCTCATAGCTCACGCTGTAGGTATCTCAGT
TCGGTGTAGGTCGTTCGCTCCAAGCTGGGCTGTGTGCACGAACCCCCCGTTCAGCCCGACCGCTGCGCCT
TATCCGGTAACTATCGTCTTGAGTCCAACCCGGTAAGACACGACTTATCGCCACTGGCAGCAGCCACTGG
TAACAGGATTAGCAGAGCGAGGTATGTAGGCGGTGCTACAGAGTTCTTGAAGTGGTGGCCTAACTACGGC
TACACTAGAAGGACAGTATTTGGTATCTGCGCTCTGCTGAAGCCAGTTACCTTCGGAAAAAGAGTTGGTA
GCTCTTGATCCGGCAAACAAACCACCGCTGGTAGCGGTGGTTTTTTTGTTTGCAAGCAGCAGATTACGCG
CAGAAAAAAAGGATCTCAAGAAGATCCTTTGATCTTTTCTACGGGGTCTGACGCTCAGTGGAACGAAAAC
TCACGTTAAGGGATTTTGGTCATGAGATTATCAAAAAGGATCTTCACCTAGATCCTTTTAAATTAAAAAT
GAAGTTTTAAATCAATCTAAAGTATATATGAGTAAACTTGGTCTGACAGTTACCAATGCTTAATCAGTGA
GGCACCTATCTCAGCGATCTGTCTATTTCGTTCATCCATAGTTGCCTGACTCCCCGTCGTGTAGATAACT
ACGATACGGGAGGGCTTACCATCTGGCCCCAGTGCTGCAATGATACCGCGAGACCCACGCTCACCGGCTC
CAGATTTATCAGCAATAAACCAGCCAGCCGGAAGGGCCGAGCGCAGAAGTGGTCCTGCAACTTTATCCGC
CTCCATCCAGTCTATTAATTGTTGCCGGGAAGCTAGAGTAAGTAGTTCGCCAGTTAATAGTTTGCGCAAC
GTTGTTGCCATTGCTGCAGGCATCGTGGTGTCACGCTCGTCGTTTGGTATGGCTTCATTCAGCTCCGGTT
CCCAACGATCAAGGCGAGTTACATGATCCCCCATGTTGTGCAAAAAAGCGGTTAGCTCCTTCGGTCCTCC
GATCGTTGTCAGAAGTAAGTTGGCCGCAGTGTTATCACTCATGGTTATGGCAGCACTGCATAATTCTCTT
ACTGTCATGCCATCCGTAAGATGCTTTTCTGTGACTGGTGAGTACTCAACCAAGTCATTCTGAGAATAGT
GTATGCGGCGACCGAGTTGCTCTTGCCCGGCGTCAATACGGGATAATACCGCGCCACATAGCAGAACTTT
AAAAGTGCTCATCATTGGAAAACGTTCTTCGGGGCGAAAACTCTCAAGGATCTTACCGCTGTTGAGATCC
AGTTCGATGTAACCCACTCGTGCACCCAACTGATCTTCAGCATCTTTTACTTTCACCAGCGTTTCTGGGT
GAGCAAAAACAGGAAGGCAAAATGCCGCAAAAAAGGGAATAAGGGCGACACGGAAATGTTGAATACTCAT
ACTCTTCCTTTTTCAATATTATTGAAGCATTTATCAGGGTTATTGTCTCATGAGCGGATACATATTTGAA
TGTATTTAGAAAAATAAACAAATAGGGGTTCCGCGCACATTTCCCCGAAAAGTGCCACCTGAAATTGTAA
ACGTTAATATTTTGTTAAAATTCGCGTTAAATTTTTGTTAAATCAGCTCATTTTTTAACCAATAGGCCGA
AATCGGCAAAATCCCTTATAAATCAAAAGAATAGACCGAGATAGGGT
[37 nt withheld, positions 4458-4494]
AAAGAACGTGGACTCCAACGTCAAAGG
[49 nt withheld, positions 4522-4570]
T
[91 nt withheld, positions 4572-4662]
G
[124 nt withheld, positions 4664-4787]
CCCATTCGCCA
Features (pLannotate 1.2.2; 13 found; start..end, strand, type, name):
     26..73      -  terminator     T7 terminator: transcription terminator for bacteriophage T7 RNA polymerase
     81..130     -  CDS            SET1 (fragment): solubility-enhancement tag derived from T7 phage gene 10B
    140..157     -  CDS            9xHis (fragment): 9xHis affinity tag
    206..1372    -  CDS            uctC: ACOCT_ACEAC - Experimental evidence at protein level: Swiss-Prot protein existence level 1. Involved in the catabolism of oxalate and in the adapatation to low pH. ACOCT serves to prime the oxalate-induced acid tolerance response (ATR) cycle by producing substrate for oxalyl-CoA decarboxylase (OXC) and formyl-coenzyme A transferase (FCOCT). Catalyzes the reversible conversion of acetyl-CoA and oxalate to oxalyl-CoA and acetate. It can also use formyl-CoA and oxalate to produce oxalyl-CoA and formate with significantly reduced specific activity. From Acetobacter aceti.
   1379..1401    -  RBS            RBS: efficient ribosome binding site from bacteriophage T7 gene 10 (Olins and Rangwala, 1989)
   1433..1451    -  promoter       T7 promoter: promoter for bacteriophage T7 RNA polymerase
   1563..1943    -  CDS            YPB1_ECOLX: Protein predicted: Swiss-Prot protein existence level 4. From Escherichia coli.
   1960..2151    +  CDS            rop: Rop protein, which maintains plasmids at low copy number; rop
   2253..2395    +  misc_feature   bom: basis of mobility region from pBR322
   2581..3169    -  rep_origin     ori: high-copy-number ColE1/pMB1/pBR322/pUC origin of replication
   3340..4200    -  CDS            AmpR: β-lactamase; bla; confers resistance to ampicillin, carbenicillin, and related antibiotics
   4201..4305    -  promoter       AmpR promoter: bla
   4332..4787    -  rep_origin     f1 ori (sequence partly withheld): f1 bacteriophage origin of replication; arrow indicates direction of (+) strand synthesis
