[The description below was written by a language model from this plasmid's Addgene catalogue record and pLannotate feature annotations shown in this document.]
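Description:
pJK360 is a bacterial expression plasmid built on the pET23d backbone (4,798 bp in total) for producing the acetyl-CoA:oxalate CoA-transferase UctC from Acetobacter aceti strain 1023 in Escherichia coli. The uctC coding sequence was inserted between the NcoI and EcoRI sites, both of which are retained. It sits downstream of a T7 promoter and the efficient ribosome binding site from phage T7 gene 10, with a T7 terminator beyond it. Transcription therefore depends on T7 RNA polymerase, so protein production requires a host that supplies that polymerase, whereas the DH5alpha strain listed in the record serves for propagation. The insert carries a threonine-2 to alanine substitution (UctC-T2A, a point mutation and not a 2A peptide). The record does not give the reason for this change.

The plasmid is maintained through a ColE1/pMB1-type origin and selected with ampicillin via the β-lactamase gene and its own promoter. An f1 origin is also present, which allows single-stranded DNA production. The annotation also detects rop and bom elements from pBR322, although the catalogue entry lists the plasmid as high copy. Between the insert and the terminator, the feature table shows a short polyhistidine-encoding stretch from the vector and a fragment resembling a T7 gene 10-derived tag. The record does not state whether the His tag is fused in frame to UctC or cut off by a stop codon, so the product should not be assumed to be tagged.

The enzyme reversibly converts acetyl-CoA and oxalate to oxalyl-CoA and acetate, a reaction associated with oxalate catabolism and adaptation to low pH. The construct is suited to recombinant production of UctC for biochemical study, in the context of work on CoA-transferases and acid resistance in this acidophile.
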