Addgene plasmid #71571: pJK360
Purpose: Produces Acetobacter aceti 1023 acetyl-CoA:oxalate CoA-transferase (UctC) with Thr2>Ala mutant (UctC-T2A)
Depositing lab: T. J. Kappock. Depositing organization: Purdue University. Publication: A specialized citric acid cycle requiring succinyl-coenzyme A (CoA):acetate CoA-transferase (AarC) confers acetic acid resistance on the acidophile Acetobacter aceti. Mullins EA, Francois JA, Kappock TJ. J Bacteriol. 2008 Jul;190(14):4933-40. doi: 10.1128/JB.00405-08. Epub 2008 May 23. PubMed 18502856.
Backbone
  Vector backbone: pET23d
  Backbone size w/o insert (bp): 3663
  Total vector size (bp): 4798
  Vector type: Bacterial Expression
Growth in bacteria
  Bacterial resistance: Ampicillin, 100 μg/mL
  Growth temperature: 37°C
  Growth strain: DH5alpha
  Copy number: High Copy
Gene/Insert
  Gene/Insert name: acetyl-CoA:oxalate CoA-transferase (alt names: uctC; AZ09_06965)
  Species: Acetobacter aceti 1023
  Mutation: changes threonine-2 to alanine
  GenBank ID: KDE20561.1 635176286
  Promoter: T7
  Cloning method: Restriction Enzyme; 5′ cloning site NcoI (not destroyed); 3′ cloning site EcoRI (not destroyed)
  Sequencing primers: 5′ T7 promoter; 3′ T7 terminator
Terms and licenses: Academic/Nonprofit Terms; Industry Terms: Not Available to Industry
How to cite: pJK360 was a gift from T. J. Kappock (Addgene plasmid # 71571 ; http://n2t.net/addgene:71571 ; RRID:Addgene_71571)
