>Addgene plasmid #71571 | pJK360 | addgene partial sequence | sequence record 134343 | T7 5'-TAATACGACTCACTATAGGG-3'
ATGGCTGAAACCACGCCAGCAAAACCGAAGGGGCCCTTTGATGGGCTCCTCGTTATTGATCTGACACATG
TGCTGAATGGTCCGTTCGGCACAACAATTCTAACAGATCTGGGGGCTCGTACAATCAAGATCGAGCCACC
GGGGCATGGGGATGATACGCGTACCTATGGCCCATATGTTGGAGACCAATCGCTTTACTTCTCTTTTGTA
AACAGGGGAAAGGAAAGCATTGTCCTTAACCTCAAGGATGAGGGCGATCGAGCGATTTTTCTGGAAATGG
TGCGTAAGGCCGATGTGCTGGCGGAAAACTTCCGCCCCGGCGTGATGGACCGTTTGGGTTTCAATTATGA
GGAACTGGCAAA
