>Addgene plasmid #71571 | pJK360 | addgene partial sequence | sequence record 134344 | T7term 5'-GCTAGTTATTGCTCAGCGG-3'
TTTGTTAGCAGCCGGATCTCAGTGGTGGTGGTGGTGGTGCTCGAGTGCGGCCGCAAGCTTGTCGACGGAG
CTCGAATTCAGGCGTCATTTTGCCTCTGGTGCGGCAAATTCCTTACGCAACGCCGCGCCCTGCTCATCCA
GCTTAGGGGCGCCGGGCCGTTCATGTGGGTCATCATACCCACTGATTTTCACCGGGTTACCGGGCATCAT
CACCCCGCCAGATTTAATCAGCATATTCCGCGCGGCTGTTTGTGGCAGATTTGCCGCCTCTGCCACGTCC
AGCAACGGCCCAACAGGCACACCGGCTTTGTGAATAACATCCAGCCAATGCGCCGCTGGCTGTTTGGAAA
GTGCTTTTTCCAATGCAGCTTTCAGCGCATCATTATTGGCCATTCTATCATGATTTTCGACAAAACGCGG
GTCTGTCGCCAGTTCAGGCGCACCAATCACATCGCAAAGCGCCTTAAAAAGATGGTCATTCCCACAACAG
ATGACAAAAGGCTTGTCCTGCGCCTGAAACACATCAAAAGGCGCCATATAAGGATGGCGATTGCCAATAC
GCGCAGGGGCTTTGCCTGTAGCAGACCAGCACATCAGAGCATGCTGCAAAAATGCCAAGGTACCATCAAA
CATTGAAACATCAATGTGTGCCCCTTTCCCTGTGCGCTCACGCGCATAAAGCGCACTGGCAATGCCGCAG
AACATGAAAACCCCACCGCACAGATCAGAAAGCGATGTGCCCCCTACCCGCGTTGGCGGACCATCGGGAA
AGCCCGTGGCCATCATGATGCCGCTCATGGCCTGCACAATAGTATCGTAGGCAGGATAATGTGCGAGCGG
GCCTGTCTGACCGAACCCTGATGAAGATGCATAAATCAACCGTGGATTGATCTTTGCCAGTTCCTCATAA
TTGAAACCCAAACGGTCCATCACGCCGGGGCGGAAGTTTTCCGCCAGCACATCGGCCTTACGCACCATTT
CCAGAAAAATCGCTCGATCGCCCTCATCCTTGAGGTTAAGGA
